>Addgene plasmid #166398 | pBS L30 Flag-Apex2-Rab6B | addgene full sequence | sequence record 333285 | Addgene NGS Result
TCTCGCGCGTTTCGGTGATGACGGTGAAAACCTCTGACACATGCAGCTCCCGGAGACGGTCACAGCTTGT
CTGTAAGCGGATGCCGGGAGCAGACAAGCCCGTCAGGGCGCGTCAGCGGGTGTTGGCGGGTGTCGGGGCT
GGCTTAACTATGCGGCATCAGAGCAGATTGTACTGAGAGTGCACCATATGCGGTGTGAAATACCGCACAG
ATGCGTAAGGAGAAAATACCGCATCAGG
[124 nt withheld, positions 239-362]
C
[91 nt withheld, positions 364-454]
A
[49 nt withheld, positions 456-504]
CCTTTGACGTTGGAGTCCACGTTCTTT
[37 nt withheld, positions 532-568]
ACCCTATCTCGGTCTATTCTTTTGATTTATAAGGGATTTTGCCGATTTCGGCCTATTGGTTAAAAAATGA
GCTGATTTAACAAAAATTTAACGCGAATTTTAACAAAATATTAACGCTTACAATTTCCATTCGCCATTCA
GGCTGCGCAACTGTTGGGAAGGGCGATCGGTGCGGGCCTCTTCGCTATTACGCCAGCTGGCGAAAGGGGG
ATGTGCTGCAAGGCGATTAAGTTGGGTAACGCCAGGGTTTTCCCAGTCACGACGTTGTAAAACGACGGCC
AGTGAATTGTAATACGACTCACTATAGGGCGAATTCGAGCTCGGTACCCGGGGATCGCAGAACAAACGCC
CAGAACCGAAGGCCGGAGCCCAGACGCCGCAGCAGCCCAGCCTGCGTTGTAACCCGGTCCCCATAGCAAC
CAACTACCGCAGACTACTCTCGCAAGCGCTGTTCTGCTTGTGACCCGGACCGGCTTCTCTTCCGCTTCCG
GTCCCACAATCCTCTGTCGGCCTAGAAGAGCTTTGCATTGTGGGAGCTCCTTCCTTTCTCGCTCCCCGGC
CATCTTGGCGGCTGGTGTTGGTGAGTGAGCTCTGCGGGGTAAACGATTAGGCGGCTCGGGGAGCTCCGCT
AGCTGGTGTTTGACGCTCTGGATTATAATCCTCTCTTCTGTCCTCTGTGTATGCTAGGTTGGGGGTTGTC
CCGCACCTACTAGAGGATCCGCCACCATGGACTACAAGGATGACGACGATAAGGGAAAGTCTTACCCAAC
TGTGAGTGCTGATTACCAGGACGCCGTTGAGAAGGCGAAGAAGAAGCTCAGAGGCTTCATCGCTGAGAAG
AGATGCGCTCCTCTAATGCTCCGTTTGGCATTCCACTCTGCTGGAACCTTTGACAAGGGCACGAAGACCG
GTGGACCCTTCGGAACCATCAAGCACCCTGCCGAACTGGCTCACAGCGCTAACAACGGTCTTGACATCGC
TGTTAGGCTTTTGGAGCCACTCAAGGCGGAGTTCCCTATTTTGAGCTACGCCGATTTCTACCAGTTGGCT
GGCGTTGTTGCCGTTGAGGTCACGGGTGGACCTAAGGTTCCATTCCACCCTGGAAGAGAGGACAAGCCTG
AGCCACCACCAGAGGGTCGCTTGCCCGATCCCACTAAGGGTTCTGACCATTTGAGAGATGTGTTTGGCAA
AGCTATGGGGCTTACTGACCAAGATATCGTTGCTCTATCTGGGGGTCACACTATTGGAGCTGCACACAAG
GAGCGTTCTGGATTTGAGGGTCCCTGGACCTCTAATCCTCTTATTTTCGACAACTCATACTTCACGGAGT
TGTTGAGTGGTGAGAAGGAAGGTCTCCTTCAGCTACCTTCTGACAAGGCTCTTTTGTCTGACCCTGTATT
CCGCCCTCTCGTTGATAAATATGCAGCGGACGAAGATGCCTTCTTTGCTGATTACGCTGAGGCTCACCAA
AAGCTTTCCGAGCTTGGGTTTGCTGATGCCGGTGGTTCCGGTGGATCTGGAGGTTCTTACATCACAAGTT
TGTACAAAAAAGCAGGCACCATGTCCGCAGGGGGAGATTTTGGGAATCCACTGAGAAAATTCAAGTTGGT
GTTCTTGGGGGAGCAGAGCGTCGGGAAGACGTCTCTGATTACGAGGTTCATGTACGACAGCTTCGACAAC
ACATACCAGGCAACCATTGGGATTGACTTCTTGTCAAAAACCATGTACTTGGAGGACCGCACGGTGCGAC
TGCAGCTCTGGGACACAGCTGGTCAGGAGAGGTTCCGCAGCCTGATCCCCAGCTACATCCGGGACTCCAC
GGTGGCTGTGGTGGTGTACGACATCACAAATCTCAACTCCTTCCAACAGACCTCTAAGTGGATCGACGAC
GTCAGGACAGAGAGGGGCAGTGATGTTATCATCATGCTGGTGGGCAACAAGACGGACCTGGCTGATAAGA
GGCAGATAACCATCGAGGAGGGGGAGCAGCGCGCCAAAGAACTGAGCGTCATGTTCATTGAGACCAGTGC
GAAGACTGGCTACAACGTGAAGCAGCTTTTTCGACGTGTGGCGTCGGCTCTACCCGGAATGGAGAATGTC
CAGGAGAAAAGCAAAGAAGGGATGATTGACATCAAGCTGGACAAACCCCAGGAGCCCCCGGCCAGCGAGG
GCGGCTGCTCCTGCTAGAACCCAGCTTTCTTGTACAAAGTGGTGATGTAGTAGGTCGACCTGCAGGGGGA
GATGGGGGAGGCTAACTGAAACACGGAAGGAGACAATACCGGAAGGAACCCGCGCTATGACGGCAATAAA
AAGACAGAATAAAACGCACGGGTGTTGGGTCGTTTGTTCATAAACGCGGGGTTCGGTCCCAGGGCTGGCA
CTCTGTCGATACCCCACCGAGACCCCATTGGGGCCAATACGCCCGCGTTTCTTCCTTTTCCCCACCCCAC
CCCCCAAGTTCGGGTGAAGGCCCAGGGCTCGCAGCCAACGTCGGGGCGGCAAGCCCTGCCATAGCCACGG
GCCCCGTGGGTTAGGGACGGGGTCCCCCATGCAAGCTTTTGTTCCCTTTAGTGAGGGTTAATTTCGAGCT
TGGCGTAATCATGGTCATAGCTGTTTCCTGTGTGAAATTGTTATCCGCTCACAATTCCACACAACATACG
AGCCGGAAGCATAAAGTGTAAAGCCTGGGGTGCCTAATGAGTGAGCTAACTCACATTAATTGCGTTGCGC
TCACTGCCCGCTTTCCAGTCGGGAAACCTGTCGTGCCAGCTGCATTAATGAATCGGCCAACGCGCGGGGA
GAGGCGGTTTGCGTATTGGGCGCTCTTCCGCTTCCTCGCTCACTGACTCGCTGCGCTCGGTCGTTCGGCT
GCGGCGAGCGGTATCAGCTCACTCAAAGGCGGTAATACGGTTATCCACAGAATCAGGGGATAACGCAGGA
AAGAACATGTGAGCAAAAGGCCAGCAAAAGGCCAGGAACCGTAAAAAGGCCGCGTTGCTGGCGTTTTTCC
ATAGGCTCCGCCCCCCTGACGAGCATCACAAAAATCGACGCTCAAGTCAGAGGTGGCGAAACCCGACAGG
ACTATAAAGATACCAGGCGTTTCCCCCTGGAAGCTCCCTCGTGCGCTCTCCTGTTCCGACCCTGCCGCTT
ACCGGATACCTGTCCGCCTTTCTCCCTTCGGGAAGCGTGGCGCTTTCTCATAGCTCACGCTGTAGGTATC
TCAGTTCGGTGTAGGTCGTTCGCTCCAAGCTGGGCTGTGTGCACGAACCCCCCGTTCAGCCCGACCGCTG
CGCCTTATCCGGTAACTATCGTCTTGAGTCCAACCCGGTAAGACACGACTTATCGCCACTGGCAGCAGCC
ACTGGTAACAGGATTAGCAGAGCGAGGTATGTAGGCGGTGCTACAGAGTTCTTGAAGTGGTGGCCTAACT
ACGGCTACACTAGAAGAACAGTATTTGGTATCTGCGCTCTGCTGAAGCCAGTTACCTTCGGAAAAAGAGT
TGGTAGCTCTTGATCCGGCAAACAAACCACCGCTGGTAGCGGTGGTTTTTTTGTTTGCAAGCAGCAGATT
ACGCGCAGAAAAAAAGGATCTCAAGAAGATCCTTTGATCTTTTCTACGGGGTCTGACGCTCAGTGGAACG
AAAACTCACGTTAAGGGATTTTGGTCATGAGATTATCAAAAAGGATCTTCACCTAGATCCTTTTAAATTA
AAAATGAAGTTTTAAATCAATCTAAAGTATATATGAGTAAACTTGGTCTGACAGTTACCAATGCTTAATC
AGTGAGGCACCTATCTCAGCGATCTGTCTATTTCGTTCATCCATAGTTGCCTGACTCCCCGTCGTGTAGA
TAACTACGATACGGGAGGGCTTACCATCTGGCCCCAGTGCTGCAATGATACCGCGAGACCCACGCTCACC
GGCTCCAGATTTATCAGCAATAAACCAGCCAGCCGGAAGGGCCGAGCGCAGAAGTGGTCCTGCAACTTTA
TCCGCCTCCATCCAGTCTATTAATTGTTGCCGGGAAGCTAGAGTAAGTAGTTCGCCAGTTAATAGTTTGC
GCAACGTTGTTGCCATTGCTACAGGCATCGTGGTGTCACGCTCGTCGTTTGGTATGGCTTCATTCAGCTC
CGGTTCCCAACGATCAAGGCGAGTTACATGATCCCCCATGTTGTGCAAAAAAGCGGTTAGCTCCTTCGGT
CCTCCGATCGTTGTCAGAAGTAAGTTGGCCGCAGTGTTATCACTCATGGTTATGGCAGCACTGCATAATT
CTCTTACTGTCATGCCATCCGTAAGATGCTTTTCTGTGACTGGTGAGTACTCAACCAAGTCATTCTGAGA
ATAGTGTATGCGGCGACCGAGTTGCTCTTGCCCGGCGTCAATACGGGATAATACCGCGCCACATAGCAGA
ACTTTAAAAGTGCTCATCATTGGAAAACGTTCTTCGGGGCGAAAACTCTCAAGGATCTTACCGCTGTTGA
GATCCAGTTCGATGTAACCCACTCGTGCACCCAACTGATCTTCAGCATCTTTTACTTTCACCAGCGTTTC
TGGGTGAGCAAAAACAGGAAGGCAAAATGCCGCAAAAAAGGGAATAAGGGCGACACGGAAATGTTGAATA
CTCATACTCTTCCTTTTTCAATATTATTGAAGCATTTATCAGGGTTATTGTCTCATGAGCGGATACATAT
TTGAATGTATTTAGAAAAATAAACAAATAGGGGTTCCGCGCACATTTCCCCGAAAAGTGCCACCTGACGT
CTAAGAAACCATTATTATCATGACATTAACCTATAAAAATAGGCGTATCACGAGGCCCTTTCG
Features (pLannotate 1.2.2; 21 found; start..end, strand, type, name):
      2..37      +  CDS            rop (fragment): Rop protein, which maintains plasmids at low copy number; rop
    139..238     +  misc_feature   bom (fragment): basis of mobility region from pBR322
    239..667     +  rep_origin     f1 ori (sequence partly withheld): f1 bacteriophage origin of replication; arrow indicates direction of (+) strand synthesis
    698..855     -  CDS            lacZα (fragment): LacZα fragment of β-galactosidase; lacZ fragment
    858..876     +  promoter       T7 promoter: promoter for bacteriophage T7 RNA polymerase
    879..904     +  misc_feature   MCS (fragment): pUC18/19 multiple cloning site
   1301..1324    +  CDS            3xFLAG (fragment): three tandem FLAG® epitope tags
   1321..2068    +  CDS            APEX2 (fragment): soybean ascorbate peroxidase, engineered to serve as a monomeric tag for electron microscopy and live-cell proteomics (Lam et al., 2015) more active than the original APEX due to the A134P mutation
   2103..2123    +  protein_bind   attB1: mutant version of attB; core recombination site for the Gateway® BP reaction BP Clonase™
   2129..2752    +  CDS            RAB6B: RAB6B_HUMAN - Experimental evidence at protein level: Swiss-Prot protein existence level 1. Seems to have a role in retrograde membrane traffic at the level of the Golgi complex. May function in retrograde transport in neuronal cells. From Homo sapiens (Human).
   2757..2781    -  protein_bind   attB2: mutant version of attB; recombination site for the Gateway® BP reaction BP Clonase™
   2869..2917    +  polyA_signal   HSV TK poly(A) signal: herpes simplex virus thymidine kinase polyadenylation signal (Cole and Stacy, 1985)
   3008..3024    -  polyA_signal   bGH poly(A) signal (fragment): bovine growth hormone polyadenylation signal
   3133..3151    -  promoter       T3 promoter: promoter for bacteriophage T3 RNA polymerase
   3196..3212    -  protein_bind   lac operator: The lac repressor binds to the lac operator to inhibit transcription in E. coli. This inhibition can be relieved by adding lactose or isopropyl-β-D-thiogalactopyranoside (IPTG). lac repressor encoded by lacI
   3220..3250    -  promoter       lac promoter: promoter for the E. coli lac operon
   3265..3286    -  protein_bind   CAP binding site: CAP binding activates transcription in the presence of cAMP. E. coli catabolite activator protein
   3299..3391    -  CDS            lacI (fragment): lac repressor; lacI; The lac repressor binds to the lac operator to inhibit transcription in E. coli. This inhibition can be relieved by adding lactose or isopropyl-β-D-thiogalactopyranoside (IPTG).
   3574..4162    -  rep_origin     ori: high-copy-number ColE1/pMB1/pBR322/pUC origin of replication
   4333..5193    -  CDS            AmpR: β-lactamase; bla; confers resistance to ampicillin, carbenicillin, and related antibiotics
   5194..5298    -  promoter       AmpR promoter: bla
