[The description below was written by a language model from this plasmid's Addgene catalogue record and pLannotate feature annotations shown in this document.]
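Description:
pBS L30 Flag-Apex2-Rab6B is a 5.4 kb mammalian expression plasmid built on a pBluescript-type (pBS) backbone that was adapted for use in mammalian cells by adding the promoter of the mouse ribosomal protein L30 gene and a herpes simplex virus thymidine kinase polyadenylation signal. In E. coli it replicates from a high-copy ColE1/pUC-type origin and is selected with ampicillin through the β-lactamase gene. The backbone also retains an f1 phage origin, lacZα and lac promoter/operator remnants, and flanking T7 and T3 promoters. No mammalian selection marker is annotated, so the plasmid appears suited to transient transfection.

The payload is a single fusion open reading frame: an N-terminal Flag epitope, followed by APEX2, followed by human RAB6B. Here APEX2 is the engineered soybean ascorbate peroxidase, as the feature table shows. The catalogue's Entrez link to the human APEX2 nuclease gene appears to be a name collision. RAB6B sits between attB1 and attB2 sites, consistent with Gateway recombination into a Flag-APEX2 destination vector, and the attB1 sequence acts as a linker between APEX2 and the Rab. The L30 promoter itself is not picked up by the automated annotation but presumably occupies the unannotated stretch upstream of the Flag tag. It is described as weak and keeps expression low, which generally helps limit mislocalisation and overexpression artefacts.

RAB6B is a small GTPase implicated in retrograde membrane traffic at the Golgi. Fusing it to APEX2 allows proximity-dependent biotinylation of neighbouring proteins for proteomic identification, as well as peroxidase-based contrast for electron microscopy, while the Flag tag supports detection of the fusion. The associated work concerns exosome dynamics and Rab7 partners, but the record does not state the specific role of this Rab6B construct in it.
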