Addgene plasmid #166398: pBS L30 Flag-Apex2-Rab6B
Purpose: Rab6B fused to APEX2 and a Flag tag in N-ter under control of a weak L30 promoter.
Depositing lab: Raphael Gaudin. Publication: Monitoring the dynamics of exosomes through the tracking of Rab7 partners. Bare Y, Delalande F, Hirschler A, Cazevieille C, Lucansky V, Carapito C, Gaudin R, Deffieu MS. bioRxiv 2025.10.07.680694 10.1101/2025.10.07.680694.
Backbone
  Vector backbone: pBS
  Modifications to backbone: Modified for mammalian expression using the promoter of the mouse ribosomal protein L30 gene ("weak promoter") and a HSV TK polyA tail
  Vector type: Mammalian Expression
Growth in bacteria
  Bacterial resistance: Ampicillin, 100 μg/mL
  Growth temperature: 37°C
  Growth strain: DH5alpha
  Copy number: Unknown
Gene/Insert
  Gene/Insert name: Rab6B
  Species: H. sapiens (human)
  GenBank ID: 51560 NC_000003.12
  Promoter: L30 weak promoter
  Tag / fusion protein: Flag (N terminal on insert); APEX2 (N terminal on backbone)
  Entrez Gene: APEX2 (a.k.a. APE2, APEXL2, XTH2, ZGRF2); RAB6B
  Cloning method: Gateway Cloning
  Sequencing primers: 5′ M13pUC-fwd; 3′ T3
Terms and licenses: Academic/Nonprofit Terms; Industry Terms: Not Available to Industry
Depositor comments: Please visit https://doi.org/10.1101/2025.10.07.680694 for bioRxiv preprint.
How to cite: pBS L30 Flag-Apex2-Rab6B was a gift from Raphael Gaudin (Addgene plasmid # 166398 ; http://n2t.net/addgene:166398 ; RRID:Addgene_166398)
